Addgene plasmid #157854: pCMV-dCas13-inactive M3nls
Purpose: Targeted m6A RNA methylation in mammalian cells, methyltransferase-inactive mutant
Depositing lab: David Liu. Depositing organization: Broad Institute. Publication: Programmable m(6)A modification of cellular RNAs with a Cas13-directed methyltransferase. Wilson C, Chen PJ, Miao Z, Liu DR. Nat Biotechnol. 2020 Jun 29. pii: 10.1038/s41587-020-0572-6. doi: 10.1038/s41587-020-0572-6. PubMed 32601430.
Backbone
  Vector backbone: pCMV with pBR322 origin
  Vector type: Mammalian Expression
Growth in bacteria
  Bacterial resistance: Ampicillin, 100 μg/mL
  Growth temperature: 37°C
  Growth strain: DH5alpha
  Copy number: High Copy
Gene/Insert
  Gene/Insert name: dCas13-inactive dCas13-inactive M3nls
  Species: Cas13b is from Prevotella sp. P5-125; METTL3 is from H. sapiens
  Mutation: PspCas13b Δ984-1090 H133A; METTL3 D395A
  Entrez Gene: METTL3 (a.k.a. IME4, M6A, MT-A70, Spo8, hMETTL3)
  Cloning method: Unknown
  Sequencing primers: 5′ Unknown
Terms and licenses: Academic/Nonprofit Terms; Industry Terms: Not Available to Industry
How to cite: pCMV-dCas13-inactive M3nls was a gift from David Liu (Addgene plasmid # 157854 ; http://n2t.net/addgene:157854 ; RRID:Addgene_157854)
