[The description below was written by a language model from this plasmid's Addgene catalogue record and pLannotate feature annotations shown in this document.]
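Description:
pCMV-dCas13-inactive M3nls is a 7.4 kb mammalian expression plasmid that serves as the methyltransferase-dead counterpart to a Cas13-directed m6A "writer". It is built on a pCMV backbone and propagated in E. coli as a high-copy plasmid through a ColE1/pBR322-type origin, with ampicillin selection from a β-lactamase gene under its own promoter. The table also picks up short backbone remnants (lac promoter/operator, CAP site, fragments of lacI, bom, an MCS and the SV40 promoter) that appear to have no role in the expression cassette. No mammalian selection marker is annotated.

The payload is a single fusion open reading frame driven by the CMV immediate-early enhancer and promoter and terminated by the bovine growth hormone polyadenylation signal; a T7 promoter sits just upstream of the coding region. According to the catalogue fields, the fusion joins a Cas13b from Prevotella sp. P5-125, truncated (Δ984-1090) and carrying H133A, to a portion of human METTL3 carrying D395A, the change the record associates with loss of methyltransferase activity. The "d" in the name marks the Cas13b as a nuclease-dead, RNA-binding targeting module. The automated annotation recognises only the METTL3 fragment; the long unannotated stretch between the T7 promoter and METTL3 is presumably the Cas13b portion, and the nuclear localization signal implied by "nls" in the name is likewise not annotated. No guide RNA cassette is annotated, so the guide would presumably have to come from a separate construct.

The stated purpose is targeted m6A RNA methylation in mammalian cells using an inactive mutant. In practice, this makes it a negative control for separating effects of m6A deposition from those of simply tethering the fusion protein to a transcript.
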