Features (pLannotate 1.2.2; 15 found; start..end, strand, type, name):
    365..568     +  promoter       CMV promoter: human cytomegalovirus (CMV) immediate early promoter
    610..628     +  promoter       T7 promoter: promoter for bacteriophage T7 RNA polymerase
   3750..4673    +  CDS            METTL3 (fragment): MTA70_HUMAN - Also known as MTA70. Experimental evidence at protein level: Swiss-Prot protein existence level 1. The METTL3-METTL14 heterodimer forms a N6-methyltransferase complex that methylates adenosine residues at the N(6) position of some RNAs and regulates various processes such as the circadian clock, differentiation of embryonic and hematopoietic stem cells, cortical neurogenesis, response to DNA damage, differentiation of T-cells and primary miRNA processing (PubMed:22575960, PubMed:24284625, PubMed:25719671, PubMed:25799998, PubMed:26321680, PubMed:26593424, PubMed:27627798, PubMed:
   4728..4952    +  polyA_signal   bGH poly(A) signal: bovine growth hormone polyadenylation signal
   4956..4977    +  promoter       SV40 promoter (fragment): SV40 enhancer and early promoter
   4982..4998    +  misc_feature   MCS (fragment): pBluescript multiple cloning site
   5047..5063    -  protein_bind   lac operator: The lac repressor binds to the lac operator to inhibit transcription in E. coli. This inhibition can be relieved by adding lactose or isopropyl-β-D-thiogalactopyranoside (IPTG). lac repressor encoded by lacI
   5071..5101    -  promoter       lac promoter: promoter for the E. coli lac operon
   5116..5137    -  protein_bind   CAP binding site: CAP binding activates transcription in the presence of cAMP. E. coli catabolite activator protein
   5150..5242    -  CDS            lacI (fragment): lac repressor; lacI; The lac repressor binds to the lac operator to inhibit transcription in E. coli. This inhibition can be relieved by adding lactose or isopropyl-β-D-thiogalactopyranoside (IPTG).
   5425..6013    -  rep_origin     ori: high-copy-number ColE1/pMB1/pBR322/pUC origin of replication
   6184..7044    -  CDS            AmpR: β-lactamase; bla; confers resistance to ampicillin, carbenicillin, and related antibiotics
   7045..7149    -  promoter       AmpR promoter: bla
   7220..7264    -  misc_feature   bom (fragment): basis of mobility region from pBR322
   7419..364     +  enhancer       CMV enhancer (across the origin): human cytomegalovirus immediate early enhancer
>Addgene plasmid #157854 | pCMV-dCas13-inactive M3nls | addgene full sequence | sequence record 307627 | Addgene NGS Result
TAGTTATTAATAGTAATCAATTACGGGGTCATTAGTTCATAGCCCATATATGGAGTTCCGCGTTACATAA
CTTACGGTAAATGGCCCGCCTGGCTGACCGCCCAACGACCCCCGCCCATTGACGTCAATAATGACGTATG
TTCCCATAGTAACGCCAATAGGGACTTTCCATTGACGTCAATGGGTGGAGTATTTACGGTAAACTGCCCA
CTTGGCAGTACATCAAGTGTATCATATGCCAAGTACGCCCCCTATTGACGTCAATGACGGTAAATGGCCC
GCCTGGCATTATGCCCAGTACATGACCTTATGGGACTTTCCTACTTGGCAGTACATCTACGTATTAGTCA
TCGCTATTACCATGGTGATGCGGTTTTGGCAGTACATCAATGGGCGTGGATAGCGGTTTGACTCACGGGG
ATTTCCAAGTCTCCACCCCATTGACGTCAATGGGAGTTTGTTTTGGCACCAAAATCAACGGGACTTTCCA
AAATGTCGTAACAACTCCGCCCCATTGACGCAAATGGGCGGTAGGCGTGTACGGTGGGAGGTCTATATAA
GCAGAGCTGGTTTAGTGAACCGTCAGATCCGCTAGAGATCCGCGGCCGCTAATACGACTCACTATAGGGA
GAGCCGCCACCATGAAACGGACAGCCGACGGAAGCGAGTTCGAGTCACCAAAGAAGAAGCGGAAAGTCAA
CATCCCCGCTCTGGTGGAAAACCAGAAGAAGTACTTTGGCACCTACAGCGTGATGGCCATGCTGAACGCT
CAGACCGTGCTGGACCACATCCAGAAGGTGGCCGATATTGAGGGCGAGCAGAACGAGAACAACGAGAATC
TGTGGTTTCACCCCGTGATGAGCCACCTGTACAACGCCAAGAACGGCTACGACAAGCAGCCCGAGAAAAC
CATGTTCATCATCGAGCGGCTGCAGAGCTACTTCCCATTCCTGAAGATCATGGCCGAGAACCAGAGAGAG
TACAGCAACGGCAAGTACAAGCAGAACCGCGTGGAAGTGAACAGCAACGACATCTTCGAGGTGCTGAAGC
GCGCCTTCGGCGTGCTGAAGATGTACAGGGACCTGACCAACGCATACAAGACCTACGAGGAAAAGCTGAA
CGACGGCTGCGAGTTCCTGACCAGCACAGAGCAACCTCTGAGCGGCATGATCAACAACTACTACACAGTG
GCCCTGCGGAACATGAACGAGAGATACGGCTACAAGACAGAGGACCTGGCCTTCATCCAGGACAAGCGGT
TCAAGTTCGTGAAGGACGCCTACGGCAAGAAAAAGTCCCAAGTGAATACCGGATTCTTCCTGAGCCTGCA
GGACTACAACGGCGACACACAGAAGAAGCTGCACCTGAGCGGAGTGGGAATCGCCCTGCTGATCTGCCTG
TTCCTGGACAAGCAGTACATCAACATCTTTCTGAGCAGGCTGCCCATCTTCTCCAGCTACAATGCCCAGA
GCGAGGAACGGCGGATCATCATCAGATCCTTCGGCATCAACAGCATCAAGCTGCCCAAGGACCGGATCCA
CAGCGAGAAGTCCAACAAGAGCGTGGCCATGGATATGCTCAACGAAGTGAAGCGGTGCCCCGACGAGCTG
TTCACAACACTGTCTGCCGAGAAGCAGTCCCGGTTCAGAATCATCAGCGACGACCACAATGAAGTGCTGA
TGAAGCGGAGCAGCGACAGATTCGTGCCTCTGCTGCTGCAGTATATCGATTACGGCAAGCTGTTCGACCA
CATCAGGTTCCACGTGAACATGGGCAAGCTGAGATACCTGCTGAAGGCCGACAAGACCTGCATCGACGGC
CAGACCAGAGTCAGAGTGATCGAGCAGCCCCTGAACGGCTTCGGCAGACTGGAAGAGGCCGAGACAATGC
GGAAGCAAGAGAACGGCACCTTCGGCAACAGCGGCATCCGGATCAGAGACTTCGAGAACATGAAGCGGGA
CGACGCCAATCCTGCCAACTATCCCTACATCGTGGACACCTACACACACTACATCCTGGAAAACAACAAG
GTCGAGATGTTTATCAACGACAAAGAGGACAGCGCCCCACTGCTGCCCGTGATCGAGGATGATAGATACG
TGGTCAAGACAATCCCCAGCTGCCGGATGAGCACCCTGGAAATTCCAGCCATGGCCTTCCACATGTTTCT
GTTCGGCAGCAAGAAAACCGAGAAGCTGATCGTGGACGTGCACAACCGGTACAAGAGACTGTTCCAGGCC
ATGCAGAAAGAAGAAGTGACCGCCGAGAATATCGCCAGCTTCGGAATCGCCGAGAGCGACCTGCCTCAGA
AGATCCTGGATCTGATCAGCGGCAATGCCCACGGCAAGGATGTGGACGCCTTCATCAGACTGACCGTGGA
CGACATGCTGACCGACACCGAGCGGAGAATCAAGAGATTCAAGGACGACCGGAAGTCCATTCGGAGCGCC
GACAACAAGATGGGAAAGAGAGGCTTCAAGCAGATCTCCACAGGCAAGCTGGCCGACTTCCTGGCCAAGG
ACATCGTGCTGTTTCAGCCCAGCGTGAACGATGGCGAGAACAAGATCACCGGCCTGAACTACCGGATCAT
GCAGAGCGCCATTGCCGTGTACGATAGCGGCGACGATTACGAGGCCAAGCAGCAGTTCAAGCTGATGTTC
GAGAAGGCCCGGCTGATCGGCAAGGGCACAACAGAGCCTCATCCATTTCTGTACAAGGTGTTCGCCCGCA
GCATCCCCGCCAATGCCGTCGAGTTCTACGAGCGCTACCTGATCGAGCGGAAGTTCTACCTGACCGGCCT
GTCCAACGAGATCAAGAAAGGCAACAGAGTGGATGTGCCCTTCATCCGGCGGGACCAGAACAAGTGGAAA
ACACCCGCCATGAAGACCCTGGGCAGAATCTACAGCGAGGATCTGCCCGTGGAACTGCCCAGACAGATGT
TCGACAATGAGATCAAGTCCCACCTGAAGTCCCTGCCACAGATGGAAGGCATCGACTTCAACAATGCCAA
CGTGACCTATCTGATCGCCGAGTACATGAAGAGAGTGCTGGACGACGACTTCCAGACCTTCTACCAGTGG
AACCGCAACTACCGGTACATGGACATGCTTAAGGGCGAGTACGACAGAAAGGGCTCCCTGCAGCACTGCT
TCACCAGCGTGGAAGAGAGAGAAGGCCTCTGGAAAGAGCGGGCCTCCAGAACAGAGCGGTACAGAAAGCA
GGCCAGCAACAAGATCCGCAGCAACCGGCAGATGAGAAACGCCAGCAGCGAAGAGATCGAGACAATCCTG
GATAAGCGGCTGAGCAACAGCCGGAACGAGTACCAGAAAAGCGAGAAAGTGATCCGGCGCTACAGAGTGC
AGGATGCCCTGCTGTTTCTGCTGGCCAAAAAGACCCTGACCGAACTGGCCGATTTCGACGGCGAGAGGTT
CAAACTGAAAGAAATCATGCCCGACGCCGAGAAGGGAATCCTGAGCGAGATCATGCCCATGAGCTTCACC
TTCGAGAAAGGCGGCAAGAAGTACACCATCACCAGCGAGGGCATGAAGCTGAAGAACTACGGCGACTTCT
TTGTGCTGGCTAGCGACAAGAGGATCGGCAACCTGCTGGAACTCGTGGGCAGCGACATCGTGTCCAAAGA
GGATGGATCCAAAAGAACCGCCGACGGCAGCGAATTCGAGCCCAAGAAGAAGAGGAAAGTCTCTGGCAGC
GAGACACCAGGAACAAGCGAGTCAGCAACACCAGAGAGCCAAGAGTTCTGTGACTATGGCACCAAAGAGG
AGTGCATGAAGGCTAGCGACGCTGATCGTCCATGCCGTAAGCTGCACTTCCGTCGCATCATTAACAAACA
CACCGACGAGAGCCTGGGCGACTGCAGCTTCCTGAACACCTGCTTTCACATGGACACCTGCAAGTACGTG
CACTATGAGATCGACGCGTGCATGGATAGCGAAGCTCCGGGCAGCAAAGATCACACCCCGAGCCAGGAAC
TGGCCCTGACCCAGAGCGTGGGTGGTGACAGCAGCGCGGATCGTCTGTTCCCACCACAGTGGATCTGCTG
CGACATTCGTTACCTGGATGTGAGCATCCTGGGCAAGTTTGCTGTTGTGATGGCCGCCCCGCCGTGGGAT
ATTCACATGGAGCTGCCGTATGGTACCCTGACCGACGATGAAATGCGTCGCCTGAACATCCCGGTGCTGC
AGGACGATGGCTTCCTGTTTCTGTGGGTGACGGGTCGTGCTATGGAGCTGGGTCGTGAATGCCTGAACCT
GTGGGGTTACGAGCGTGTGGACGAAATCATTTGGGTGAAAACCAACCAGCTGCAGCGTATCATTCGCACC
GGCCGTACCGGTCACTGGCTGAACCACGGCAAGGAGCACTGCCTGGTGGGCGTGAAAGGCAACCCGCAGG
GCTTTAACCAGGGTCTGGACTGCGATGTGATCGTGGCTGAAGTGCGCAGCACCAGCCACAAGCCGGACGA
GATCTACGGCATGATTGAACGCCTGAGCCCGGGTACCCGTAAAATTGAGCTGTTCGGCCGTCCGCACAAC
GTGCAGCCGAACTGGATCACCCTGGGCAACCAGCTGGACGGTATTCACCTGCTGGACCCAGATGTGGTGG
CTCGCTTTAAACAGCGTTATCCGGATGGCATCATTAGCAAACCGAAGAATCTGTAACCGGTCATCATCAC
CATCACCATTGAGTTTAAACCCGCTGATCAGCCTCGACTGTGCCTTCTAGTTGCCAGCCATCTGTTGTTT
GCCCCTCCCCCGTGCCTTCCTTGACCCTGGAAGGTGCCACTCCCACTGTCCTTTCCTAATAAAATGAGGA
AATTGCATCGCATTGTCTGAGTAGGTGTCATTCTATTCTGGGGGGTGGGGTGGGGCAGGACAGCAAGGGG
GAGGATTGGGAAGACAATAGCAGGCATGCTGGGGATGCGGTGGGCTCTATGGCTTCTGAGGCGGAAAGAA
CCAGCTGGGGCTCGATACCGTCGACCTCTAGCTAGAGCTTGGCGTAATCATGGTCATAGCTGTTTCCTGT
GTGAAATTGTTATCCGCTCACAATTCCACACAACATACGAGCCGGAAGCATAAAGTGTAAAGCCTAGGGT
GCCTAATGAGTGAGCTAACTCACATTAATTGCGTTGCGCTCACTGCCCGCTTTCCAGTCGGGAAACCTGT
CGTGCCAGCTGCATTAATGAATCGGCCAACGCGCGGGGAGAGGCGGTTTGCGTATTGGGCGCTCTTCCGC
TTCCTCGCTCACTGACTCGCTGCGCTCGGTCGTTCGGCTGCGGCGAGCGGTATCAGCTCACTCAAAGGCG
GTAATACGGTTATCCACAGAATCAGGGGATAACGCAGGAAAGAACATGTGAGCAAAAGGCCAGCAAAAGG
CCAGGAACCGTAAAAAGGCCGCGTTGCTGGCGTTTTTCCATAGGCTCCGCCCCCCTGACGAGCATCACAA
AAATCGACGCTCAAGTCAGAGGTGGCGAAACCCGACAGGACTATAAAGATACCAGGCGTTTCCCCCTGGA
AGCTCCCTCGTGCGCTCTCCTGTTCCGACCCTGCCGCTTACCGGATACCTGTCCGCCTTTCTCCCTTCGG
GAAGCGTGGCGCTTTCTCATAGCTCACGCTGTAGGTATCTCAGTTCGGTGTAGGTCGTTCGCTCCAAGCT
GGGCTGTGTGCACGAACCCCCCGTTCAGCCCGACCGCTGCGCCTTATCCGGTAACTATCGTCTTGAGTCC
AACCCGGTAAGACACGACTTATCGCCACTGGCAGCAGCCACTGGTAACAGGATTAGCAGAGCGAGGTATG
TAGGCGGTGCTACAGAGTTCTTGAAGTGGTGGCCTAACTACGGCTACACTAGAAGAACAGTATTTGGTAT
CTGCGCTCTGCTGAAGCCAGTTACCTTCGGAAAAAGAGTTGGTAGCTCTTGATCCGGCAAACAAACCACC
GCTGGTAGCGGTGGTTTTTTTGTTTGCAAGCAGCAGATTACGCGCAGAAAAAAAGGATCTCAAGAAGATC
CTTTGATCTTTTCTACGGGGTCTGACACTCAGTGGAACGAAAACTCACGTTAAGGGATTTTGGTCATGAG
ATTATCAAAAAGGATCTTCACCTAGATCCTTTTAAATTAAAAATGAAGTTTTAAATCAATCTAAAGTATA
TATGAGTAAACTTGGTCTGACAGTTACCAATGCTTAATCAGTGAGGCACCTATCTCAGCGATCTGTCTAT
TTCGTTCATCCATAGTTGCCTGACTCCCCGTCGTGTAGATAACTACGATACGGGAGGGCTTACCATCTGG
CCCCAGTGCTGCAATGATACCGCGAGACCCACGCTCACCGGCTCCAGATTTATCAGCAATAAACCAGCCA
GCCGGAAGGGCCGAGCGCAGAAGTGGTCCTGCAACTTTATCCGCCTCCATCCAGTCTATTAATTGTTGCC
GGGAAGCTAGAGTAAGTAGTTCGCCAGTTAATAGTTTGCGCAACGTTGTTGCCATTGCTACAGGCATCGT
GGTGTCACGCTCGTCGTTTGGTATGGCTTCATTCAGCTCCGGTTCCCAACGATCAAGGCGAGTTACATGA
TCCCCCATGTTGTGCAAAAAAGCGGTTAGCTCCTTCGGTCCTCCGATCGTTGTCAGAAGTAAGTTGGCCG
CAGTGTTATCACTCATGGTTATGGCAGCACTGCATAATTCTCTTACTGTCATGCCATCCGTAAGATGCTT
TTCTGTGACTGGTGAGTACTCAACCAAGTCATTCTGAGAATAGTGTATGCGGCGACCGAGTTGCTCTTGC
CCGGCGTCAATACGGGATAATACCGCGCCACATAGCAGAACTTTAAAAGTGCTCATCATTGGAAAACGTT
CTTCGGGGCGAAAACTCTCAAGGATCTTACCGCTGTTGAGATCCAGTTCGATGTAACCCACTCGTGCACC
CAACTGATCTTCAGCATCTTTTACTTTCACCAGCGTTTCTGGGTGAGCAAAAACAGGAAGGCAAAATGCC
GCAAAAAAGGGAATAAGGGCGACACGGAAATGTTGAATACTCATACTCTTCCTTTTTCAATATTATTGAA
GCATTTATCAGGGTTATTGTCTCATGAGCGGATACATATTTGAATGTATTTAGAAAAATAAACAAATAGG
GGTTCCGCGCACATTTCCCCGAAAAGTGCCACCTGACGTCGACGGATCGGGAGATCGATCTCCCGATCCC
CTAGGGTCGACTCTCAGTACAATCTGCTCTGATGCCGCATAGTTAAGCCAGTATCTGCTCCCTGCTTGTG
TGTTGGAGGTCGCTGAGTAGTGCGCGAGCAAAATTTAAGCTACAACAAGGCAAGGCTTGACCGACAATTG
CATGAAGAATCTGCTTAGGGTTAGGCGTTTTGCGCTGCTTCGCGATGTACGGGCCAGATATACGCGTTGA
CATTGATTATTGAC
